Addgene plasmid #32079: pCDNAFlagMenin WT
Depositing lab: Matthew Meyerson. Depositing organization: Dana-Farber Cancer Institute. Publication: The menin tumor suppressor protein is phosphorylated in response to DNA damage. Francis J, Lin W, Rozenblatt-Rosen O, Meyerson M. PLoS One. 2011 . 6(1):e16119. 10.1371/journal.pone.0016119 PubMed 21264250.
Backbone
  Vector backbone: pcDNA
  Vector type: Mammalian Expression
  Selectable markers: Neomycin (select with G418)
Growth in bacteria
  Bacterial resistance: Ampicillin, 100 μg/mL
  Growth temperature: 37°C
  Growth strain: DH5alpha
  Copy number: Unknown
Gene/Insert
  Gene/Insert name: Menin
  Promoter: CMV
  Tag / fusion protein: Flag (N terminal on backbone)
  Cloning method: Restriction Enzyme; 5′ cloning site unknown (unknown if destroyed); 3′ cloning site unknown (unknown if destroyed)
  Sequencing primers: 5′ CMV-F
Terms and licenses: Academic/Nonprofit Terms; Industry Terms: Not Available to Industry
How to cite: pCDNAFlagMenin WT was a gift from Matthew Meyerson (Addgene plasmid # 32079 ; http://n2t.net/addgene:32079 ; RRID:Addgene_32079)
