[The description below was written by a language model from this plasmid's Addgene catalogue record.]
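Description:
pCDNAFlagMenin WT is a mammalian expression plasmid built on a pcDNA backbone that carries the coding sequence for menin, the tumor suppressor protein, in its wild-type form. Expression is driven by the CMV promoter, a strong constitutive viral promoter widely used for high-level transcription in transfected mammalian cells. A Flag epitope supplied by the backbone is fused to the N terminus of menin, so the expressed protein can be detected by immunoblotting or immunofluorescence and recovered by immunoprecipitation with anti-Flag antibodies, without relying on a menin-specific antibody. The insert was introduced by restriction enzyme cloning, but the sites used at the 5′ and 3′ ends are not recorded. The species of origin of the menin sequence is also not stated, and no feature table is available to confirm additional elements such as the polyadenylation signal or the replication origins.

The plasmid is propagated in E. coli under ampicillin selection; its copy number is listed as unknown. For mammalian work it carries a neomycin resistance marker, which allows G418 selection of stably transfected cells in addition to transient expression. The associated study concerns phosphorylation of menin in response to DNA damage, and the "WT" designation suggests that this construct serves as the wild-type reference for tagged menin expression, for example alongside mutant versions, although the record itself does not describe any such companion constructs. Typical uses would be ectopic expression of Flag-tagged menin to study its modification, interactions or function in cultured mammalian cells.
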