>Addgene plasmid #32079 | pCDNAFlagMenin WT | addgene partial sequence | sequence record 37298 | CMV-F 5'-CGCAAATGGGCGGTAGGCGTG-3'
ATCGAAATTAATACGACTCACTATAGGGAGACCCAAGCTTACCATGGACTACAAGGACGACGATGACAAG
GGATCCATGGGGCTGAAGGCCGCCCAGAAGACGCTGTTCCCGCTGCGCTCCATCGACGACGTGGTGCGCC
TGTTTGCTGCCGAGCTGGGCCGAGAGGAGCCGGACCTGGTGCTCCTTTCCTTGGTGCTGGGCTTCGTGGA
GCATTTTCTGGCTGTCAACCGCGTCATCCCTACCAACGTTCCCGAGCTCACCTTCCAGCCCAGCCCCGCC
CCCGACCCGCCTGGCGGCCTCACCTACTTTCCCGTGGCCGACCTGTCTATCATCGCCGCCCTCTATGCCC
GCTTCACCGCCCAGATCCGAGGCGCCGTCGACCTGTCCCTCTATCCTCGAGAAGGGGGTGTCTCCAGCCG
TGAGCTGGTGAAGAAGGTCTCCGATGTCATATGGAACAGCCTCAGCCGCTCCTACTTCAAGGATCGGGCC
CACATCCAGTCCCTCTTCAGCTTCATCACAGGCACCAAATTGGACAGCTCCGGTGTGGCCTTTGCTGTGG
TTGGGGCCTGCCAGGCCCTGGGTCTCCGGGATGTCCACCTCGCCCTGTCTGAGGATCATGCCTGGGTAGT
GTTTGGGCCCAATGGGGAGCAGACAGCTGAGGTCACCTGGCACGGCAAGGGCAACGAGGACCGCAGGGGC
CAGACAGTCAATGCCGGTGTGGCTGAGCGGAGCTGGCTGTACCTGAAAGGATCATACATGCGCTGTGACC
GCAAGATGGAGGTGGCGTTCATGGTGTGTGCCATCAACCCTTCCATTGACCTGCACACCGACTCGCTGGA
GCTTCTGCAGCTGCACA
